Addgene plasmid #12710: DCT.VV.Orf22
Purpose: This plasmid was designed for screening purposes and may contain discrepancies relative to the current canonical GenBank version of the gene.
Depositing lab: Jack Bennink & Jon Yewdell. Depositing organization: National Institute of Allergy and Infectious Diseases (NIAID). Publication: Identification of poxvirus CD8+ T cell determinants to enable rational design and characterization of smallpox vaccines. Tscharke DC, Karupiah G, Zhou J, Palmore T, Irvine KR, Haeryfar SM, Williams S, Sidney J, Sette A, Bennink JR, Yewdell JW. J Exp Med. 2005 January 3; 201(1): 95–104. 10.1084/jem.20041912 PubMed 15623576.
Backbone
  Vector backbone: pcDNA 3.1D V5-His-TOPO
  Backbone manufacturer: Invitrogen
  Backbone size w/o insert (bp): 5514
  Vector type: Mammalian Expression
  Selectable markers: Neomycin (select with G418)
Growth in bacteria
  Bacterial resistance: Ampicillin, 100 μg/mL
  Growth temperature: 37°C
  Growth strain: DH5alpha
  Copy number: High Copy
Gene/Insert
  Gene/Insert name: VV.Orf22
  Species: Vaccinia Virus
  Insert size (bp): 198
  Cloning method: Restriction Enzyme; 5′ cloning site BamHI (not destroyed); 3′ cloning site BamHI (not destroyed)
  Sequencing primers: 5′ Universal T7
Terms and licenses: Academic/Nonprofit Terms; Industry Terms: Not Available to Industry
Depositor comments: Please see the Vaccinia kit page ( https://www.addgene.org/vvorf/ ) for more information. The kit page contains the supplemental VVOrfData spreadsheet, which includes important information about this plasmid. The plasmid and insert names provided here relate only to this library. The name of the ORF (if present) in VACV strain Copenhagen and the name of the ORF (if annotated) in VACV strain WR sequence can be found in VVOrfData spreadsheet. Please note that the amino acid sequence given for each ORF in the spreadsheet may contain some errors. Additionally, changes from the expected sequence may be present in these plasmids. Please see Addgene's quality control sequence and sequencing notes in the VVOrfData spreadsheet before ordering this plasmid.
How to cite: DCT.VV.Orf22 was a gift from Jack Bennink & Jon Yewdell (Addgene plasmid # 12710 ; http://n2t.net/addgene:12710 ; RRID:Addgene_12710)
