[The description below was written by a language model from this plasmid's Addgene catalogue record.]
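Description:
DCT.VV.Orf22 is a mammalian expression plasmid carrying a short vaccinia virus open reading frame (about 198 bp) in the commercial pcDNA 3.1D V5-His-TOPO backbone (roughly 5.5 kb without insert). It is one member of a library of vaccinia ORF clones, and the "Orf22" designation is internal to that library. The corresponding gene names in the Copenhagen and WR strains are not stated in the record and must be looked up in the collection's accompanying data table. The plasmid is maintained at high copy number in standard E. coli cloning strains under ampicillin selection. It also carries a neomycin resistance marker that allows G418 selection of transfected mammalian cells.

No feature table is provided, so the regulatory elements are not explicitly listed. As a general property of this backbone family, inserts are expressed from a strong constitutive CMV promoter, with a T7 promoter site upstream, which is consistent with the T7 sequencing primer recorded. The backbone also offers optional C-terminal V5 and polyhistidine tags, but the record does not say whether the ORF is in frame with them. The insert is recorded as flanked by intact BamHI sites on both sides.

The clone was built for screening rather than as a reference copy of the gene, and the associated work concerns identifying poxvirus CD8+ T cell determinants to inform smallpox vaccine design. This implies that the individual viral ORFs were expressed in mammalian cells to test for recognition by T cells. The depositors caution that the sequence may differ from the canonical GenBank version, so it should be checked against the quality-control sequencing data before use.
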