>Addgene plasmid #12710 | DCT.VV.Orf22 | addgene partial sequence | sequence record 19106 | T7 5'-TAATACGACTCACTATAGGG-3'
CTCGGATCCACTAGTCCAGTGTGGTGGAATTGTCTTGACCCTTCACCGAATTCCAGCTGACCACCATGAT
AACATCCATTGTTAATCTTTGTCAAATATTGCTCGTCCAACGAGTAACATCCGTCTGGAGATATCCCGTT
AGAAATATAAAACCAACTAATATTGAGAAATTCATCCATGGTGGCATTTTGTATGCTGCGTTTCTTTGGC
TCTTCTATCAACCACATATCTGCGACGGAGCATTTTCTATCTTTAATATCTAGGCAATTCCCGGGGATCC
GAATAAAGGGTCAAGACAATTCTGCAGATATCCAGCACAGTGGCGGCCGCTCGAGTCTAGAGGGCCCGCG
GTTCGAAGGTAAGCCTATCCCTAACCCTCTCCTCGGTCTCGATTCTACGCGTACCGGTCATCATCACCAT
CACCATTGAGTTTAAACCCGCTGATCAGCCTCGACTGTGCCTTCTAGTTGCCAGCCATCTGTTGTTTGCC
CCTCCCCCGTGCCTTCCTTGACCCTGGAAGGTGCCACTCCCACTGTCCTTTCCTAATAAAATGAGGAAAT
TGCATCGCATTGTCTGAGTAGGTGTCATTCTATTCTGGGGGGTGGGGTGTGGGGCAGGACAGCAAGGGGG
AGGATTGGGAAGACAATAGCAGGCATGCTGGGGATGCGGTGGGCTCTATGGCTTCTGAGGCGG
